>Addgene plasmid #196977 | Cas9 TLS1 | addgene full sequence | sequence record 390446 | Addgene NGS Result
GTAAATAGCTGCGCCGATGGTTTCTACAAAGATCGTTATGTTTATCGGCACTTTGCATCGGCCGCGCTCC
CGATTCCGGAAGTGCTTGACATTGGGGAATTCAGCGAGAGCCTGACCTATTGCATCTCCCGCCGTGCACA
GGGTGTCACGTTGCAAGACCTGCCTGAAACCGAACTGCCCGCTGTTCTGCAGCCGGTCGCGGAGGCCATG
GATGCGATCGCTGCGGCCGATCTTAGCCAGACGAGCGGGTTCGGCCCATTCGGACCGCAAGGAATCGGTC
AATACACTACATGGCGTGATTTCATATGCGCGATTGCTGATCCCCATGTGTATCACTGGCAAACTGTGAT
GGACGACACCGTCAGTGCGTCCGTCGCGCAGGCTCTCGATGAGCTGATGCTTTGGGCCGAGGACTGCCCC
GAAGTCCGGCACCTCGTGCACGCGGATTTCGGCTCCAACAATGTCCTGACGGACAATGGCCGCATAACAG
CGGTCATTGACTGGAGCGAGGCGATGTTCGGGGATTCCCAATACGAGGTCGCCAACATCTTCTTCTGGAG
GCCGTGGTTGGCTTGTATGGAGCAGCAGACGCGCTACTTCGAGCGGAGGCATCCGGAGCTTGCAGGATCG
CCGCGGCTCCGGGCGTATATGCTCCGCATTGGTCTTGACCAACTCTATCAGAGCTTGGTTGACGGCAATT
TCGATGATGCAGCTTGGGCGCAGGGTCGATGCGACGCAATCGTCCGATCCGGAGCCGGGACTGTCGGGCG
TACACAAATCGCCCGCAGAAGCGCGGCCGTCTGGACCGATGGCTGTGTAGAAGTACTCGCCGATAGTGGA
AACCGACGCCCCAGCACTCGTCCGGGATCTTGGAGGTGATGTAACATGATCACAAGCTGATCCCCCGAAT
TTCCCCGATCGTTCAAACATTTGGCAATAAAGTTTCTTAAGATTGAATCCTGTTGCCGGTCTTGCGATGA
TTATCATATAATTTCTGTTGAATTACGTTAAGCATGTAATAATTAACATGTAATGCATGACGTTATTTAT
GAGATGGGTTTTTATGATTAGAGTCCCGCAATTATACATTTAATACGCGATAGAAAACAAAATATAGCGC
GCAAACTAGGATAAATTATCGCGCGCGGTGTCATCTATGTTACTAGATCGGGGAATTGATCCCCCCTCGA
CAGCTTGCATGCCAGCTTGGGCTGCAGGTCGAGGCTAAAAAACTAATCGCATTATCATCCCCTCGACGTA
CTGTACATATAACCACTGGTTTTATATACAGCAGTACTGTACATATAACCACTGGTTTTATATACAGCAG
TCGACGTACTGTACATATAACCACTGGTTTTATATACAGCAGTACTGTACATATAACCACTGGTTTTATA
TACAGCAGTCGAGGTAAGATTAGATATGGATATGTATATGGATATGTATATGGTGGTAATGCCATGTAAT
ATGCTCGACTCTAGGATCTTCGCAAGACCCTTCCTCTATATAAGGAAGTTCATTTCATTTGGAGAGGACA
CGCTGAAGCTAGTCGACTCTAGCCTCGAATGGATTACAAGGACCACGACGGGGATTACAAGGACCACGAC
ATTGATTACAAGGATGATGATGACAAGATGGCTCCGAAGAAGAAGAGGAAGGTTGGCATCCACGGGGTGC
CAGCTGCTGACAAGAAGTACTCGATCGGCCTCGATATTGGGACTAACTCTGTTGGCTGGGCCGTGATCAC
CGACGAGTACAAGGTGCCCTCAAAGAAGTTCAAGGTCCTGGGCAACACCGATCGGCATTCCATCAAGAAG
AATCTCATTGGCGCTCTCCTGTTCGACAGCGGCGAGACGGCTGAGGCTACGCGGCTCAAGCGCACCGCCC
GCAGGCGGTACACGCGCAGGAAGAATCGCATCTGCTACCTGCAGGAGATTTTCTCCAACGAGATGGCGAA
GGTTGACGATTCTTTCTTCCACAGGCTGGAGGAGTCATTCCTCGTGGAGGAGGATAAGAAGCACGAGCGG
CATCCAATCTTCGGCAACATTGTCGACGAGGTTGCCTACCACGAGAAGTACCCTACGATCTACCATCTGC
GGAAGAAGCTCGTGGACTCCACAGATAAGGCGGACCTCCGCCTGATCTACCTCGCTCTGGCCCACATGAT
TAAGTTCAGGGGCCATTTCCTGATCGAGGGGGATCTCAACCCGGACAATAGCGATGTTGACAAGCTGTTC
ATCCAGCTCGTGCAGACGTACAACCAGCTCTTCGAGGAGAACCCCATTAATGCGTCAGGCGTCGACGCGA
AGGCTATCCTGTCCGCTAGGCTCTCGAAGTCTCGGCGCCTCGAGAACCTGATCGCCCAGCTGCCGGGCGA
GAAGAAGAACGGCCTGTTCGGGAATCTCATTGCGCTCAGCCTGGGGCTCACGCCCAACTTCAAGTCGAAT
TTCGATCTCGCTGAGGACGCCAAGCTGCAGCTCTCCAAGGACACATACGACGATGACCTGGATAACCTCC
TGGCCCAGATCGGCGATCAGTACGCGGACCTGTTCCTCGCTGCCAAGAATCTGTCGGACGCCATCCTCCT
GTCTGATATTCTCAGGGTGAACACCGAGATTACGAAGGCTCCGCTCTCAGCCTCCATGATCAAGCGCTAC
GACGAGCACCATCAGGATCTGACCCTCCTGAAGGCGCTGGTCAGGCAGCAGCTCCCCGAGAAGTACAAGG
AGATCTTCTTCGATCAGTCGAAGAACGGCTACGCTGGGTACATTGACGGCGGGGCCTCTCAGGAGGAGTT
CTACAAGTTCATCAAGCCGATTCTGGAGAAGATGGACGGCACGGAGGAGCTGCTGGTGAAGCTCAATCGC
GAGGACCTCCTGAGGAAGCAGCGGACATTCGATAACGGCAGCATCCCACACCAGATTCATCTCGGGGAGC
TGCACGCTATCCTGAGGAGGCAGGAGGACTTCTACCCTTTCCTCAAGGATAACCGCGAGAAGATCGAGAA
GATTCTGACTTTCAGGATCCCGTACTACGTCGGCCCACTCGCTAGGGGCAACTCCCGCTTCGCTTGGATG
ACCCGCAAGTCAGAGGAGACGATCACGCCGTGGAACTTCGAGGAGGTGGTCGACAAGGGCGCTAGCGCTC
AGTCGTTCATCGAGAGGATGACGAATTTCGACAAGAACCTGCCAAATGAGAAGGTGCTCCCTAAGCACTC
GCTCCTGTACGAGTACTTCACAGTCTACAACGAGCTGACTAAGGTGAAGTATGTGACCGAGGGCATGAGG
AAGCCGGCTTTCCTGTCTGGGGAGCAGAAGAAGGCCATCGTGGACCTCCTGTTCAAGACCAACCGGAAGG
TCACGGTTAAGCAGCTCAAGGAGGACTACTTCAAGAAGATTGAGTGCTTCGATTCGGTCGAGATCTCTGG
CGTTGAGGACCGCTTCAACGCCTCCCTGGGGACCTACCACGATCTCCTGAAGATCATTAAGGATAAGGAC
TTCCTGGACAACGAGGAGAATGAGGATATCCTCGAGGACATTGTGCTGACACTCACTCTGTTCGAGGACC
GGGAGATGATCGAGGAGCGCCTGAAGACTTACGCCCATCTCTTCGATGACAAGGTCATGAAGCAGCTCAA
GAGGAGGAGGTACACCGGCTGGGGGAGGCTGAGCAGGAAGCTCATCAACGGCATTCGGGACAAGCAGTCC
GGGAAGACGATCCTCGACTTCCTGAAGAGCGATGGCTTCGCGAACCGCAATTTCATGCAGCTGATTCACG
ATGACAGCCTCACATTCAAGGAGGATATCCAGAAGGCTCAGGTGAGCGGCCAGGGGGACTCGCTGCACGA
GCATATCGCGAACCTCGCTGGCTCGCCAGCTATCAAGAAGGGGATTCTGCAGACCGTGAAGGTTGTGGAC
GAGCTGGTGAAGGTCATGGGCAGGCACAAGCCTGAGAACATCGTCATTGAGATGGCCCGGGAGAATCAGA
CCACGCAGAAGGGCCAGAAGAACTCACGCGAGAGGATGAAGAGGATCGAGGAGGGCATTAAGGAGCTGGG
GTCCCAGATCCTCAAGGAGCACCCGGTGGAGAACACGCAGCTGCAGAATGAGAAGCTCTACCTGTACTAC
CTCCAGAATGGCCGCGATATGTATGTGGACCAGGAGCTGGATATTAACAGGCTCAGCGATTACGACGTCG
ATCATATCGTTCCACAGTCATTCCTGAAGGATGACTCCATTGACAACAAGGTCCTCACCAGGTCGGACAA
GAACCGGGGCAAGTCTGATAATGTTCCTTCAGAGGAGGTCGTTAAGAAGATGAAGAACTACTGGCGCCAG
CTCCTGAATGCCAAGCTGATCACGCAGCGGAAGTTCGATAACCTCACAAAGGCTGAGAGGGGCGGGCTCT
CTGAGCTGGACAAGGCGGGCTTCATCAAGAGGCAGCTGGTCGAGACACGGCAGATCACTAAGCACGTTGC
GCAGATTCTCGACTCACGGATGAACACTAAGTACGATGAGAATGACAAGCTGATCCGCGAGGTGAAGGTC
ATCACCCTGAAGTCAAAGCTCGTCTCCGACTTCAGGAAGGATTTCCAGTTCTACAAGGTTCGGGAGATCA
ACAATTACCACCATGCCCATGACGCGTACCTGAACGCGGTGGTCGGCACAGCTCTGATCAAGAAGTACCC
AAAGCTCGAGAGCGAGTTCGTGTACGGGGACTACAAGGTTTACGATGTGAGGAAGATGATCGCCAAGTCG
GAGCAGGAGATTGGCAAGGCTACCGCCAAGTACTTCTTCTACTCTAACATTATGAATTTCTTCAAGACAG
AGATCACTCTGGCCAATGGCGAGATCCGGAAGCGCCCCCTCATCGAGACGAACGGCGAGACGGGGGAGAT
CGTGTGGGACAAGGGCAGGGATTTCGCGACCGTCAGGAAGGTTCTCTCCATGCCACAAGTGAATATCGTC
AAGAAGACAGAGGTCCAGACTGGCGGGTTCTCTAAGGAGTCAATTCTGCCTAAGCGGAACAGCGACAAGC
TCATCGCCCGCAAGAAGGACTGGGATCCGAAGAAGTACGGCGGGTTCGACAGCCCCACTGTGGCCTACTC
GGTCCTGGTTGTGGCGAAGGTTGAGAAGGGCAAGTCCAAGAAGCTCAAGAGCGTGAAGGAGCTGCTGGGG
ATCACGATTATGGAGCGCTCCAGCTTCGAGAAGAACCCGATCGATTTCCTGGAGGCGAAGGGCTACAAGG
AGGTGAAGAAGGACCTGATCATTAAGCTCCCCAAGTACTCACTCTTCGAGCTGGAGAACGGCAGGAAGCG
GATGCTGGCTTCCGCTGGCGAGCTGCAGAAGGGGAACGAGCTGGCTCTGCCGTCCAAGTATGTGAACTTC
CTCTACCTGGCCTCCCACTACGAGAAGCTCAAGGGCAGCCCCGAGGACAACGAGCAGAAGCAGCTGTTCG
TCGAGCAGCACAAGCATTACCTCGACGAGATCATTGAGCAGATTTCCGAGTTCTCCAAGCGCGTGATCCT
GGCCGACGCGAATCTGGATAAGGTCCTCTCCGCGTACAACAAGCACCGCGACAAGCCAATCAGGGAGCAG
GCTGAGAATATCATTCATCTCTTCACCCTGACGAACCTCGGCGCCCCTGCTGCTTTCAAGTACTTCGACA
CAACTATCGATCGCAAGAGGTACACAAGCACTAAGGAGGTCCTGGACGCGACCCTCATCCACCAGTCGAT
TACCGGCCTCTACGAGACGCGCATCGACCTGTCTCAGCTCGGGGGCGACAAGCGGCCAGCGGCGACGAAG
AAGGCGGGGCAGGCGAAGAAGAAGAAGTGAATTATCAGAGTGGCGCAGCGGAAGCGTGGTGGGCCCATAA
CCCACAGGTCCCAGGATCGAAACCTGGCTCTGATATCGAGAGAGCTTTCGTTCGTATCATCGGTTTCGAC
AACGTTCGTCAAGTTCAATGCATCAGTTTCATTGCCCACACACCAGAATCCTACTAAGTTTGAGTATTAT
GGCATTGGAAAAGCTGTTTTCTTCTATCATTTGTTCTGCTTGTAATTTACTGTGTTCTTTCAGTTTTTGT
TTTCGGACATCAAAATGCAAATGGATGGATAAGAGTTAATAAATGATATGGTCCTTTTGTTCATTCTCAA
ATTATTATTATCTGTTGTTTTTACTTTAATGGGTTGAATTTAAGTAAGAAAGGAACTAACAGTGTGATAT
TAAGGTGCAATGTTAGACATATAAAACAGTCTTTCACCTCTCTTTGGTTATGTCTTGAATTGGTTTGTTT
CTTCACTTATCTGTGTAATCAAGTTTACTATGAGTCTATGATCAAGTAATTATGCAATCAAGTTAAGTAC
AGTATAGGCTTTTTGTGTCGAGGGGGTACCGAGTCGAGGAATTCACTGGCCGTCGTTTTACAACGTCGTG
ACTGGGAAAACCCTGGCGTTACCCAACTTAATCGCCTTGCAGCACATCCCCCTTTCGCCAGCTGGCGTAA
TAGCGAAGAGGCCCGCACCGATCGCCCTTCCCAACAGTTGCGCAGCCTGAATGGCGGGTACCGAGCTCGA
ATTCAATTCGGCGTTAATTCAGTACATTAAAAACGTCCGCAATGTGTTATTAAGTTGTCTAAGCGTCAAT
TTGTTTACACCACAATATATCCTGCCACCAGCCAGCCAACAGCTCCCCGACCGGCAGCTCGGCACAAAAT
CACCACTCGATACAGGCAGCCCATCAGTCCGGGACGGCGTCAGCGGGAGAGCCGTTGTAAGGCGGCAGAC
TTTGCTCATGTTACCGATGCTATTCGGAAGAACGGCAACTAAGCTGCCGGGTTTGAAACACGGATGATCT
CGCGGAGGGTAGCATGTTGATTGTAACGATGACAGAGCGTTGCTGCCTGTGATCAATTCGGGCACGAACC
CAGTGGACATAAGCCTGTTCGGTTCGTAAGCTGTAATGCAAGTAGCGTATGCGCTCACGCAACTGGTCCA
GAACCTTGACCGAACGCAGCGGTGGTAACGGCGCAGTGGCGGTTTTCATGGCTTGTTATGACTGTTTTTT
TGGGGTACAGTCTATGCCTCGGGCATCCAAGCAGCAAGCGCGTTACGCCGTGGGTCGATGTTTGATGTTA
TGGAGCAGCAACGATGTTACGCAGCAGGGCAGTCGCCCTAAAACAAAGTTAAACATCATGGGGGAAGCGG
TGATCGCCGAAGTATCGACTCAACTATCAGAGGTAGTTGGCGTCATCGAGCGCCATCTCGAACCGACGTT
GCTGGCCGTACATTTGTACGGCTCCGCAGTGGATGGCGGCCTGAAGCCACACAGTGATATTGATTTGCTG
GTTACGGTGACCGTAAGGCTTGATGAAACAACGCGGCGAGCTTTGATCAACGACCTTTTGGAAACTTCGG
CTTCCCCTGGAGAGAGCGAGATTCTCCGCGCTGTAGAAGTCACCATTGTTGTGCACGACGACATCATTCC
GTGGCGTTATCCAGCTAAGCGCGAACTGCAATTTGGAGAATGGCAGCGCAATGACATTCTTGCAGGTATC
TTCGAGCCAGCCACGATCGACATTGATCTGGCTATCTTGCTGACAAAAGCAAGAGAACATAGCGTTGCCT
TGGTAGGTCCAGCGGCGGAGGAACTCTTTGATCCGGTTCCTGAACAGGATCTATTTGAGGCGCTAAATGA
AACCTTAACGCTATGGAACTCGCCGCCCGACTGGGCTGGCGATGAGCGAAATGTAGTGCTTACGTTGTCC
CGCATTTGGTACAGCGCAGTAACCGGCAAAATCGCGCCGAAGGATGTCGCTGCCGACTGGGCAATGGAGC
GCCTGCCGGCCCAGTATCAGCCCGTCATACTTGAAGCTAGACAGGCTTATCTTGGACAAGAAGAAGATCG
CTTGGCCTCGCGCGCAGATCAGTTGGAAGAATTTGTCCACTACGTGAAAGGCGAGATCACCAAGGTAGTC
GGCAAATAATGTCTAGCTAGAAATTCGTTCAAGCCGACGCCGCTTCGCGGCGCGGCTTAACTCAAGCGTT
AGATGCACTAAGCACATAATTGCTCACAGCCAAACTATCAGGTCAAGTCTGCTTTTATTATTTTTAAGCG
TGCATAATAAGCCCTACACAAATTGGGAGATATATCATGCATGACCAAAATCCCTTAACGTGAGTTTTCG
TTCCACTGAGCGTCAGACCCCGTAGAAAAGATCAAAGGATCTTCTTGAGATCCTTTTTTTCTGCGCGTAA
TCTGCTGCTTGCAAACAAAAAAACCACCGCTACCAGCGGTGGTTTGTTTGCCGGATCAAGAGCTACCAAC
TCTTTTTCCGAAGGTAACTGGCTTCAGCAGAGCGCAGATACCAAATACTGTCCTTCTAGTGTAGCCGTAG
TTAGGCCACCACTTCAAGAACTCTGTAGCACCGCCTACATACCTCGCTCTGCTAATCCTGTTACCAGTGG
CTGCTGCCAGTGGCGATAAGTCGTGTCTTACCGGGTTGGACTCAAGACGATAGTTACCGGATAAGGCGCA
GCGGTCGGGCTGAACGGGGGGTTCGTGCACACAGCCCAGCTTGGAGCGAACGACCTACACCGAACTGAGA
TACCTACAGCGTGAGCTATGAGAAAGCGCCACGCTTCCCGAAGGGAGAAAGGCGGACAGGTATCCGGTAA
GCGGCAGGGTCGGAACAGGAGAGCGCACGAGGGAGCTTCCAGGGGGAAACGCCTGGTATCTTTATAGTCC
TGTCGGGTTTCGCCACCTCTGACTTGAGCGTCGATTTTTGTGATGCTCGTCAGGGGGGCGGAGCCTATGG
AAAAACGCCAGCAACGCGGCCTTTTTACGGTTCCTGGCCTTTTGCTGGCCTTTTGCTCACATGTTCTTTC
CTGCGTTATCCCCTGATTCTGTGGATAACCGTATTACCGCCTTTGAGTGAGCTGATACCGCTCGCCGCAG
CCGAACGACCGAGCGCAGCGAGTCAGTGAGCGAGGAAGCGGAAGAGCGCCTGATGCGGTATTTTCTCCTT
ACGCATCTGTGCGGTATTTCACACCGCATATGGTGCACTCTCAGTACAATCTGCTCTGATGCCGCATAGT
TAAGCCAGTATACACTCCGCTATCGCTACGTGACTGGGTCATGGCTGCGCCCCGACACCCGCCAACACCC
GCTGACGCGCCCTGACGGGCTTGTCTGCTCCCGGCATCCGCTTACAGACAAGCTGTGACCGTCTCCGGGA
GCTGCATGTGTCAGAGGTTTTCACCGTCATCACCGAAACGCGCGAGGCAGGGTGCCTTGATGTGGGCGCC
GGCGGTCGAGTGGCGACGGCGCGGCTTGTCCGCGCCCTGGTAGATTGCCTGGCCGTAGGCCAGCCATTTT
TGAGCGGCCAGCGGCCGCGATAGGCCGACGCGAAGCGGCGGGGCGTAGGGAGCGCAGCGACCGAAGGGTA
GGCGCTTTTTGCAGCTCTTCGGCTGTGCGCTGGCCAGACAGTTATGCACAGGCCAGGCGGGTTTTAAGAG
TTTTAATAAGTTTTAAAGAGTTTTAGGCGGAAAAATCGCCTTTTTTCTCTTTTATATCAGTCACTTACAT
GTGTGACCGGTTCCCAATGTACGGCTTTGGGTTCCCAATGTACGGGTTCCGGTTCCCAATGTACGGCTTT
GGGTTCCCAATGTACGTGCTATCCACAGGAAAGAGACCTTTTCGACCTTTTTCCCCTGCTAGGGCAATTT
GCCCTAGCATCTGCTCCGTACATTAGGAACCGGCGGATGCTTCGCCCTCGATCAGGTTGCGGTAGCGCAT
GACTAGGATCGGGCCAGCCTGCCCCGCCTCCTCCTTCAAATCGTACTCCGGCAGGTCATTTGACCCGATC
AGCTTGCGCACGGTGAAACAGAACTTCTTGAACTCTCCGGCGCTGCCACTGCGTTCGTAGATCGTCTTGA
ACAACCATCTGGCTTCTGCCTTGCCTGCGGCGCGGCGTGCCAGGCGGTAGAGAAAACGGCCGATGCCGGG
ATCGATCAAAAAGTAATCGGGGTGAACCGTCAGCACGTCCGGGTTCTTGCCTTCTGTGATCTCGCGGTAC
ATCCAATCAGCTAGCTCGATCTCGATGTACTCCGGCCGCCCGGTTTCGCTCTTTACGATCTTGTAGCGGC
TAATCAAGGCTTCACCCTCGGATACCGTCACCAGGCGGCCGTTCTTGGCCTTCTTCGTACGCTGCATGGC
AACGTGCGTGGTGTTTAACCGAATGCAGGTTTCTACCAGGTCGTCTTTCTGCTTTCCGCCATCGGCTCGC
CGGCAGAACTTGAGTACGTCCGCAACGTGTGGACGGAACACGCGGCCGGGCTTGTCTCCCTTCCCTTCCC
GGTATCGGTTCATGGATTCGGTTAGATGGGAAACCGCCATCAGTACCAGGTCGTAATCCCACACACTGGC
CATGCCGGCCGGCCCTGCGGAAACCTCTACGTGCCCGTCTGGAAGCTCGTAGCGGATCACCTCGCCAGCT
CGTCGGTCACGCTTCGACAGACGGAAAACGGCCACGTCCATGATGCTGCGACTATCGCGGGTGCCCACGT
CATAGAGCATCGGAACGAAAAAATCTGGTTGCTCGTCGCCCTTGGGCGGCTTCCTAATCGACGGCGCACC
GGCTGCCGGCGGTTGCCGGGATTCTTTGCGGATTCGATCAGCGGCCGCTTGCCACGATTCACCGGGGCGT
GCTTCTGCCTCGATGCGTTGCCGCTGGGCGGCCTGCGCGGCCTTCAACTTCTCCACCAGGTCATCACCCA
GCGCCGCGCCGATTTGTACCGGGCCGGATGGTTTGCGACCGCTCACGCCGATTCCTCGGGCTTGGGGGTT
CCAGTGCCATTGCAGGGCCGGCAGACAACCCAGCCGCTTACGCCTGGCCAACCGCCCGTTCCTCCACACA
TGGGGCATTCCACGGCGTCGGTGCCTGGTTGTTCTTGATTTTCCATGCCGCCTCCTTTAGCCGCTAAAAT
TCATCTACTCATTTATTCATTTGCTCATTTACTCTGGTAGCTGCGCGATGTATTCAGATAGCAGCTCGGT
AATGGTCTTGCCTTGGCGTACCGCGTACATCTTCAGCTTGGTGTGATCCTCCGCCGGCAACTGAAAGTTG
ACCCGCTTCATGGCTGGCGTGTCTGCCAGGCTGGCCAACGTTGCAGCCTTGCTGCTGCGTGCGCTCGGAC
GGCCGGCACTTAGCGTGTTTGTGCTTTTGCTCATTTTCTCTTTACCTCATTAACTCAAATGAGTTTTGAT
TTAATTTCAGCGGCCAGCGCCTGGACCTCGCGGGCAGCGTCGCCCTCGGGTTCTGATTCAAGAACGGTTG
TGCCGGCGGCGGCAGTGCCTGGGTAGCTCACGCGCTGCGTGATACGGGACTCAAGAATGGGCAGCTCGTA
CCCGGCCAGCGCCTCGGCAACCTCACCGCCGATGCGCGTGCCTTTGATCGCCCGCGACACGACAAAGGCC
GCTTGTAGCCTTCCATCCGTGACCTCAATGCGCTGCTTAACCAGCTCCACCAGGTCGGCGGTGGCCCATA
TGTCGTAAGGGCTTGGCTGCACCGGAATCAGCACGAAGTCGGCTGCCTTGATCGCGGACACAGCCAAGTC
CGCCGCCTGGGGCGCTCCGTCGATCACTACGAAGTCGCGCCGGCCGATGGCCTTCACGTCGCGGTCAATC
GTCGGGCGGTCGATGCCGACAACGGTTAGCGGTTGATCTTCCCGCACGGCCGCCCAATCGCGGGCACTGC
CCTGGGGATCGGAATCGACTAACAGAACATCGGCCCCGGCGAGTTGCAGGGCGCGGGCTAGATGGGTTGC
GATGGTCGTCTTGCCTGACCCGCCTTTCTGGTTAAGTACAGCGATAACCTTCATGCGTTCCCCTTGCGTA
TTTGTTTATTTACTCATCGCATCATATACGCAGCGACCGCATGACGCAAGCTGTTTTACTCAAATACACA
TCACCTTTTTAGACGGCGGCGCTCGGTTTCTTCAGCGGCCAAGCTGGCCGGCCAGGCCGCCAGCTTGGCA
TCAGACAAACCGGCCAGGATTTCATGCAGCCGCACGGTTGAGACGTGCGCGGGCGGCTCGAACACGTACC
CGGCCGCGATCATCTCCGCCTCGATCTCTTCGGTAATGAAAAACGGTTCGTCCTGGCCGTCCTGGTGCGG
TTTCATGCTTGTTCCTCTTGGCGTTCATTCTCGGCGGCCGCCAGGGCGTCGGCCTCGGTCAATGCGTCCT
CACGGAAGGCACCGCGCCGCCTGGCCTCGGTGGGCGTCACTTCCTCGCTGCGCTCAAGTGCGCGGTACAG
GGTCGAGCGATGCACGCCAAGCAGTGCAGCCGCCTCTTTCACGGTGCGGCCTTCCTGGTCGATCAGCTCG
CGGGCGTGCGCGATCTGTGCCGGGGTGAGGGTAGGGCGGGGGCCAAACTTCACGCCTCGGGCCTTGGCGG
CCTCGCGCCCGCTCCGGGTGCGGTCGATGATTAGGGAACGCTCGAACTCGGCAATGCCGGCGAACACGGT
CAACACCATGCGGCCGGCCGGCGTGGTGGTGTCGGCCCACGGCTCTGCCAGGCTACGCAGGCCCGCGCCG
GCCTCCTGGATGCGCTCGGCAATGTCCAGTAGGTCGCGGGTGCTGCGGGCCAGGCGGTCTAGCCTGGTCA
CTGTCACAACGTCGCCAGGGCGTAGGTGGTCAAGCATCCTGGCCAGCTCCGGGCGGTCGCGCCTGGTGCC
GGTGATCTTCTCGGAAAACAGCTTGGTGCAGCCGGCCGCGTGCAGTTCGGCCCGTTGGTTGGTCAAGTCC
TGGTCGTCGGTGCTGACGCGGGCATAGCCCAGCAGGCCAGCGGCGGCGCTCTTGTTCATGGCGTAATGTC
TCCGGTTCTAGTCGCAAGTATTCTACTTTATGCGACTAAAACACGCGACAAGAAAACGCCAGGAAAAGGG
CAGGGCGGCAGCCTGTCGCGTAACTTAGGACTTGTGCGACATGTCGTTTTCAGAAGACGGCTGCACTGAA
CGTCAGAAGCCGACTGCACTATAGCAGCGGAGGGGTTGGATCAAAGTACTTTAAAGTACTTTAAAGTACT
TTAAAGTACTTTGATCCCGAGGGGAACCCTGTGGTTGGCATGCACATACAAATGGACGAACGGATAAACC
TTTTCACGCCCTTTTAAATATCCGATTATTCTAATAAACGCTCTTTTCTCTTAGGTTTACCCGCCAATAT
ATCCTGTCAAACACTGATAGTTTAAACTGAAGGCGGGAAACGACAATCTGATCCAAGCTCAAGCTAAGCT
TGCATGCCTGCAGGATATCGTGGATCCAAGCTTGCCACGTGCCGCCACGTGCCGCCACGTGCCGCCACGT
GCCTCTAGAGGATCCATCTCCACTGACGTAAGGGATGACGCACAATCCCACTATCCTTCGCAAGACCCTT
CCTCTATATAAGGAAGTTCATTTCATTTGGAGAGGACACGCTGGGATCCCCAATTCCGGGCGGAATGAAA
GCGTTAACGGCCAGGCAACAAGAGGTGTTTGATCTCATCCGTGATCACATCAGCCAGACAGGTATGCCGC
CGACGCGTGCGGAAATCGCGCAGCGTTTGGGGTTCCGTTCCCCAAACGCGGCTGAAGAACATCTGAAGGC
GCTGGCACGCAAAGGCGTTATTGAAATTGTTTCCGGCGCATCACGCGGGATTCGTCTGTTGCAGGAAGAG
GAAGAAGGGTTGCCGCTGGTAGGTCGTGTGGCTGCCGGTGAACCGTCGAGCGCCCCCCCGACCGATGTCA
GCCTGGGGGACGAGCTCCACTTAGACGGCGAGGACGTGGCGATGGCGCATGCCGACGCGCTAGACGATTT
CGATCTGGACATGTTGGGGGACGGGGATTCCCCGGGTCCGGGATTTACCCCCCACGACTCCGCCCCCTAC
GGCGCTCTGGATATGGCCGACTTCGAGTTTGAGCAGATGTTTACCGATGCCCTTGGAATTGACGAGTACG
GTGGGGATCCGTCTGCTGGAGACATGAGAGCTGCCAACCTTTGGCCAAGCCCGCTCATGATCAAACGCTC
TAAGAAGAACAGCCTGGCCTTGTCCCTGACGGCCGACCAGATGGTCAGTGCCTTGTTGGATGCTGAGCCC
CCCATACTCTATTCCGAGTATGATCCTACCAGACCCTTCAGTGAAGCTTCGATGATGGGCTTACTGACCA
ACCTGGCAGACAGGGAGCTGGTTCACATGATCAACTGGGCGAAGAGGGTGCCAGGCTTTGTGGATTTGAC
CCTCCATGATCAGGTCCACCTTCTAGAATGTGCCTGGCTAGAGATCCTGATGATTGGTCTCGTCTGGCGC
TCCATGGAGCACCCAGGGAAGCTACTGTTTGCTCCTAACTTGCTCTTGGACAGGAACCAGGGAAAATGTG
TAGAGGGCATGGTGGAGATCTTCGACATGCTGCTGGCTACATCATCTCGGTTCCGCATGATGAATCTGCA
GGGAGAGGAGTTTGTGTGCCTCAAATCTATTATTTTGCTTAATTCTGGAGTGTACACATTTCTGTCCAGC
ACCCTGAAGTCTCTGGAAGAGAAGGACCATATCCACCGAGTCCTGGACAAGATCACAGACACTTTGATCC
ACCTGATGGCCAAGGCAGGCCTGACCCTGCAGCAGCAGCACCAGCGGCTGGCCCAGCTCCTCCTCATCCT
CTCCCACATCAGGCACATGAGTAACAAAGGCATGGAGCATCTGTACAGCATGAAGTGCAAGAACGTGGTG
CCCCTCTATGACCTGCTGCTGGAGATGCTGGACGCCCACCGCCTACATGCGCCCACTAGCCGTGGAGGGG
CATCCGTGGAGGAGACGGACCAAAGCCACTTGGCCACTGCGGGCTCTACTTCATCGCATTCCTTGCAAAA
GTATTACATCACGGGGGAGGCAGAGGGTTTCCCTGCCACAGTCTGAGAGCTCCCTGGCGGAATTCCCAGA
GATGTTAGCTGAAATCATCACTAATCAGATACCAAAATATTCAAATGGAAATATCAAAAAGCTTCTGTTT
CATCAAAAATGACTCGACCTAACTGAGTAAGCTAGCTTGTTCGAGTATTATGGCATTGGGAAAACTGTTT
TTCTTGTACCATTTGTTGTGCTTGTAATTTACTGTGTTTTTTATTCGGTTTTCGCTATCGAACTGTGAAA
TGGAAATGGATGGAGAAGAGTTAATGAATGATATGGTCCTTTTGTTCATTCTCAAATTAATATTATTTGT
TTTTTCTCTTATTTGTTGTGTGTTGAATTTGAAATTATAAGAGATATGCAAACATTTTGTTTTGAGTAAA
AATGTGTCAAATCGTGGCCTCTAATGACCGAAGTTAATATGAGGAGTAAAACACTAGATCCCCAAACAAG
CTTGAAACTGAAGGCGGGAAACGACAATCTGATCATGAGCGGAGAATTAAGGGAGTCACGTTATGACCCC
CGCCGATGACGCGGGACAAGCCGTTTTACGTTTGGAACTGACAGAACCGCAACGTTGAAGGAGCCACTCA
GCCGCGGGTTTCTGGAGTTTAATGAGCTAAGCACATACGTCAGAAACCATTATTGCGCGTTCAAAAGTCG
CCTAAGGTCACTATCAGCTAGCAAATATTTCTTGTCAAAAATGCTCCACTGACGTTCCATAAATTCCCCT
CGGTATCCAATTAGAGTCTCATATTCACTCTCAATCCAAATAATCTGCACCGGATCCGCTAGAGGATCTC
GACCTGCAAGATCCCGGGGGGCAATGAGATATGAAAAAGCCTGAACTCACCGCGACGTCTGTCGAGAAGT
TTCTGATCGAAAAGTTCGACAGCGTCTCCGACCTGATGCAGCTCTCGGAGGGCGAAGAATCTCGTGCTTT
CAGCTTCGATGTAGGAGGGCGTGGATATGTCCTGCGG
Features (pLannotate 1.2.2; 32 found; start..end, strand, type, name):
    917..1169    +  terminator     NOS terminator: nopaline synthase terminator and poly(A) signal
   1222..1250    -  promoter       GAL1 promoter (fragment): S. cerevisiae GAL1; inducible promoter, regulated by Gal4
   1414..1473    -  promoter       GAL10 promoter (fragment): S. cerevisiae GAL10; inducible promoter, regulated by Gal4
   1492..1538    +  promoter       minimal CaMV 35S promoter: minimal 35S promoter from cauliflower mosaic virus
   1614..1633    +  CDS            2xFLAG (fragment): two tandem FLAG® epitope tags
   1689..5789    +  CDS            cas9: CAS9_STRP1 - Also known as csn1 From Streptococcus pyogenes serotype M1.
   5843..5914    +  ncRNA          tRNA: Accession: RF00005 - tRNA
   5921..6004    +  CDS            RBCS.3A (fragment): RBS3_PEA - Experimental evidence at protein level: Swiss-Prot protein existence level 1. RuBisCO catalyzes two reactions: the carboxylation of D- ribulose 1,5-bisphosphate, the primary event in carbon dioxide fixation, as well as the oxidative fragmentation of the pentose substrate. Both reactions occur simultaneously and in competition at the same active site. Although the small subunit is not catalytic it is essential for maximal activity (Probable). Binds to abscisic acid (ABA); only half of the possible binding sites are occupied in the crystal; and there are indications this is a low affi
   6411..6566    +  CDS            lacZα (fragment): LacZα fragment of β-galactosidase; lacZ fragment
   6565..6584    -  misc_feature   MCS (fragment): pUC18/19 multiple cloning site
   6653..6677    -  misc_feature   LB T-DNA repeat: left border repeat from nopaline C58 T-DNA
   6936..6959    +  promoter       Pc promoter (fragment): intI1 (promoter lies within the coding sequence); class 1 integron promoter
   7135..7191    +  CDS            GmR (fragment): gentamycin acetyltransferase; aacC1; confers resistance to gentamycin
   7202..7989    +  CDS            SmR (fragment): aminoglycoside adenylyltransferase (Murphy, 1985); aadA; confers resistance to spectinomycin and streptomycin
   8235..8823    +  rep_origin     ori: high-copy-number ColE1/pMB1/pBR322/pUC origin of replication
   9009..9149    -  misc_feature   bom: basis of mobility region from pBR322
   9251..9290    -  CDS            rop (fragment): Rop protein, which maintains plasmids at low copy number; rop
   9493..9687    -  rep_origin     pVS1 oriV: origin of replication for the Pseudomonas plasmid pVS1 (Heeb et al., 2000)
   9753..10826   -  CDS            pVS1 RepA: replication protein from the Pseudomonas plasmid pVS1 (Heeb et al., 2000)
  11255..11884   -  CDS            pVS1 StaA: stability protein from the Pseudomonas plasmid pVS1 (Heeb et al., 2000)
  12444..12845   -  CDS            Y4CG_SINFN (fragment): Protein inferred from homology: Swiss-Prot protein existence level 3. From Sinorhizobium fredii (strain NBRC 101917 / NGR234).
  13215..13239   -  misc_feature   RB T-DNA repeat: right border repeat from nopaline C58 T-DNA
  13296..13314   -  misc_feature   MCS (fragment): pUC18/19 multiple cloning site
  13386..13431   +  promoter       35SPPDK promoter (fragment): hybrid promoter consisting of the cauliflower mosaic virus 35S enhancer fused to the maize C4PPDK basal promoter (Yoo et al., 2007)
  13430..13476   +  promoter       minimal CaMV 35S promoter: minimal 35S promoter from cauliflower mosaic virus
  13505..13756   +  CDS            LexA BD: DNA-binding domain of E. coli LexA; lexA (truncated); binds the 16-bp palindromic sequence 5'-CTGTATATATATACAG-3'
  13772..14005   +  CDS            VP16 AD: transcriptional activation domain of herpes simplex virus protein VP16 (Triezenberg et al., 1988; Cousens et al., 1989); UL48
  14015..14950   +  CDS            ERT2: mutated ligand-binding domain of the human estrogen receptor (Feil et al., 1997)
  14970..15059   +  CDS            NR3C1 (fragment): GCR_RABIT - Also known as GRL. Experimental evidence at protein level: Swiss-Prot protein existence level 1. Receptor for glucocorticoids (GC). Has a dual mode of action: as a transcription factor that binds to glucocorticoid response elements (GRE), both for nuclear and mitochondrial DNA, and as a modulator of other transcription factors. Affects inflammatory responses, cellular proliferation and differentiation in target tissues. Involved in chromatin remodeling. Plays a role in rapid mRNA degradation by binding to the 5' UTR of target mRNAs and interacting with PNRC2 in a ligand-dependent m
  15089..15385   +  terminator     E9 terminator (fragment): terminator and polyadenylation signal from the pea rbcS-E9 gene
  15546..15729   +  promoter       NOS promoter: nopaline synthase promoter NOS promoter
  15781..864     +  CDS            HygR (across the origin): aminoglycoside phosphotransferase from E. coli; aph(4)-Ia; confers resistance to hygromycin
