[The description below was written by a language model from this plasmid's Addgene catalogue record and pLannotate feature annotations shown in this document.]
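Description:
Cas9 TLS1 is a plant binary T-DNA vector of about 15.9 kb built on the pMDC7 backbone, designed for estradiol-inducible expression of Streptococcus pyogenes Cas9 carrying a graft-mobility signal. Outside the T-DNA borders it carries a high-copy ColE1/pUC-type origin with a bom site for propagation in E. coli. It also has the pVS1 oriV, RepA and StaA functions, which normally support replication and stable maintenance in Agrobacterium. An aadA gene provides spectinomycin/streptomycin resistance for bacterial selection. Within the T-DNA, a hygromycin resistance gene under the NOS promoter and NOS terminator serves as the plant selectable marker.

The payload uses a two-component inducible arrangement. The promoter listed in the record, pG10-90, appears in the annotation as 35S-related promoter fragments. It drives a chimeric transactivator made of the LexA DNA-binding domain, the VP16 activation domain and an estrogen receptor ligand-binding region, followed by the pea rbcS-E9 terminator. On estradiol binding, this activator is expected to act on the target promoter, a minimal CaMV 35S promoter. The short upstream matches annotated as yeast GAL1/GAL10 fragments probably reflect the operator region rather than true yeast promoters, although the record does not say so. This promoter controls a FLAG-tagged Cas9 coding sequence. Immediately downstream lies a tRNA-like element that corresponds to the TLS1 mobility signal, followed by a pea rbcS-3A-derived region that likely acts as the terminator. The TLS motif is intended to make the Cas9 transcript mobile across graft junctions. This allows transgenic rootstocks to deliver editing components to wild-type scions, giving heritable, transgene-free genome editing. No guide RNA cassette is annotated in this construct.
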