Addgene plasmid #196977: Cas9 TLS1
Purpose: Expresses Cas9 fused with TLS1 mobility signal that confers graft mobility. Induced by estradiol.
Depositing lab: Friedrich Kragler. Depositing organization: Max Planck Institute of Molecular Plant Physiology. Publication: Heritable transgene-free genome editing in plants by grafting of wild-type shoots to transgenic donor rootstocks. Yang L, Machin F, Wang S, Saplaoura E, Kragler F. Nat Biotechnol. 2023 Jan 2. doi: 10.1038/s41587-022-01585-8. PubMed 36593415.
Backbone
  Vector backbone: pMDC7
  Total vector size (bp): 15927
  Vector type: Plant Expression
  Selectable markers: Hygromycin
Growth in bacteria
  Bacterial resistance: Spectinomycin, 50 μg/mL
  Growth temperature: 37°C
  Growth strain: DH5alpha
  Copy number: High Copy
Gene/Insert
  Gene/Insert name: Cas9 with TLS1 tag
  Species: Streptococcus pyogenes
  Insert size (bp): 4323
  Promoter: pG10-90
  Cloning method: Restriction Enzyme; 5′ cloning site XhoI (destroyed during cloning); 3′ cloning site XhoI (destroyed during cloning)
  Sequencing primers: 5′ GATCTTCGCAAGACCCTTCCTC; 3′ GAAACTGATGCATTGAACTTGACGAA
Terms and licenses: Academic/Nonprofit Terms; Industry Terms: Not Available to Industry
Depositor comments: Please refer to the GO CRISP Cloning Protocol linked above for additional information.
How to cite: Cas9 TLS1 was a gift from Friedrich Kragler (Addgene plasmid # 196977 ; http://n2t.net/addgene:196977 ; RRID:Addgene_196977)
